Addgene plasmid #122203: tph-1(short)::rpl-22-HA
Purpose: C. elegans tagged ribosome expression plasmid
Depositing lab: Steven Flavell. Depositing organization: Massachusetts Institute of Technology. Publication: ASICs Mediate Food Responses in an Enteric Serotonergic Neuron that Controls Foraging Behaviors. Rhoades JL, Nelson JC, Nwabudike I, Yu SK, McLachlan IG, Madan GK, Abebe E, Powers JR, Colon-Ramos DA, Flavell SW. Cell. 2019 Jan 10;176(1-2):85-97.e14. doi: 10.1016/j.cell.2018.11.023. Epub 2018 Dec 20. PubMed 30580965.
Backbone
  Vector backbone: tph-1(short)::rpl-22-HA
Growth in bacteria
  Bacterial resistance: Ampicillin, 100 μg/mL
  Growth temperature: 37°C
  Growth strain: DH5alpha
  Copy number: High Copy
Gene/Insert
  Gene/Insert name: tph-1(short)::rpl-22-HA
  Species: C. elegans (nematode)
Terms and licenses: Academic/Nonprofit Terms; Industry Terms: Not Available to Industry
How to cite: tph-1(short)::rpl-22-HA was a gift from Steven Flavell (Addgene plasmid # 122203 ; http://n2t.net/addgene:122203 ; RRID:Addgene_122203)
