[The description below was written by a language model from this plasmid's Addgene catalogue record and pLannotate feature annotations shown in this document.]
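Description:
tph-1(short)::rpl-22-HA is a small (about 4.1 kb) C. elegans transgene plasmid for expressing an epitope-tagged ribosomal protein. It is maintained in E. coli through a high-copy ColE1/pUC-type origin and selected with ampicillin via the bla (β-lactamase) gene and its own promoter. The record gives no separate backbone name. The annotated remnants (a pUC18/19 polylinker fragment, lac promoter/operator and CAP site, and short lacI, rop and bom fragments) indicate a pUC-derived cloning vector. These bacterial elements are carry-over sequences with no evident role in worm expression.

The payload is the C. elegans rpl-22 coding sequence, encoding large-subunit ribosomal protein L22, followed almost immediately by three tandem HA epitope tags, giving a C-terminally 3xHA-tagged RPL-22. The construct name indicates expression is driven by a shortened version of the tph-1 promoter. tph-1 encodes tryptophan hydroxylase, a marker of serotonergic neurons. This promoter is not annotated in the feature table, and only about 80 nt of unannotated sequence lies between the polylinker fragment and the rpl-22 start, so its extent cannot be confirmed from the record. A short fragment matching aex-5 lies downstream of the tag. It may belong to a 3′ UTR region, which is also unannotated.

Tagged ribosomal subunits of this kind are generally used for cell-type-specific ribosome affinity purification. HA immunoprecipitation recovers ribosomes and their bound mRNAs only from cells where the promoter is active, allowing translational profiling of that population. The associated publication concerns an enteric serotonergic neuron that controls foraging behaviour, which fits such a use. The stated purpose, however, is simply C. elegans tagged ribosome expression.
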