Features (pLannotate 1.2.2; 13 found; start..end, strand, type, name):
    219..236     -  misc_feature   MCS (fragment): pUC18/19 multiple cloning site
    316..705     +  CDS            rpl-22: RL22_CAEEL - Experimental evidence at protein level: Swiss-Prot protein existence level 1. From Caenorhabditis elegans.
    712..801     +  CDS            3xHA: three tandem HA epitope tags
   1342..1494    +  CDS            aex-5 (fragment): AEX5_CAEEL - Also known as kpc-3 From Caenorhabditis elegans.
   1621..1656    +  CDS            rop (fragment): Rop protein, which maintains plasmids at low copy number; rop
   1758..1857    +  misc_feature   bom (fragment): basis of mobility region from pBR322
   1959..2063    +  promoter       AmpR promoter: bla
   2064..2924    +  CDS            AmpR: β-lactamase; bla; confers resistance to ampicillin, carbenicillin, and related antibiotics
   3095..3683    +  rep_origin     ori: high-copy-number ColE1/pMB1/pBR322/pUC origin of replication
   3866..3958    +  CDS            lacI (fragment): lac repressor; lacI; The lac repressor binds to the lac operator to inhibit transcription in E. coli. This inhibition can be relieved by adding lactose or isopropyl-β-D-thiogalactopyranoside (IPTG).
   3971..3992    +  protein_bind   CAP binding site: CAP binding activates transcription in the presence of cAMP. E. coli catabolite activator protein
   4007..4037    +  promoter       lac promoter: promoter for the E. coli lac operon
   4045..4061    +  protein_bind   lac operator: The lac repressor binds to the lac operator to inhibit transcription in E. coli. This inhibition can be relieved by adding lactose or isopropyl-β-D-thiogalactopyranoside (IPTG). lac repressor encoded by lacI
>Addgene plasmid #122203 | tph-1(short)::rpl-22-HA | addgene full sequence | sequence record 240679 | Addgene NGS Result
ATGACCATGATTACGCCAAGCTTGCATGCGCGGCCGCACTGACTGGGCCGGCCCGTGCCGAATTCCAGAA
GCACCACGCCATCGGATATCTAAAAGAGGAGGTGTCTTTGTTTGCGCATAATAAAACAATCAATCAACAC
AGCAAAGACCCCTCTCAACCTCATTTCATGATTTTCTTTGGTTTTTAGGTAGCATTGCTCTCTTCAATCA
TGGCGCGCCTCTAGAGGATCCCCGGGATTGGCCAAAGGACCCAAAGGTATGTTTCGAATGATACTAACAT
AACATAGAACATTTTCAGGAGGACCCTTGGCTAGCATGGTCCCAAAGCCACACGCCAAGTCGGCCAAGAA
GGCTCTTCGCAAGAAGAAGGTGCACCTCAAGTTCAACGTTGAGTGCAAGAACCCAGTTGAGGATGGAATT
CTCAGAATCGAAGATCTTGAAGCCTTCTTGAACGAGAAGATCAAGGTCAATGGAAAGACCGGACATTTGG
CCGCTAACAACGTCAAGGTCGAGGTCGCCAAGTCCAAGGTCTCAGTCGTCTCCGAGGTCCCATTCTCGAA
GAGATACCTCAAGTACCTTACCAAGAAGTACCTCAAGAGAAACTCCCTCCGTGATTGGCTCCGTGTGGTC
GCTGTCAACAAGAACACCTACGAGGTCAGATACTTCCACATCAACGACGGAGAGGACGCAGGAAGCGACC
ACGAGGAATTCTACCCATACGATGTTCCTGACTATGCGGGCTATCCCTATGACGTCCCGGACTATGCAGG
ATCCTATCCATATGACGTTCCAGATTACGCTGCTCAGTAGGGTACCATGGTATTGATATCTGAGCTCCGC
ATCGGCCGCTGTCATCAGATCGCCATCTCGCGCCCGTGCCTCTGACTTCTAAGTCCAATTACTCTTCAAC
ATCCCTACATGCTCTTTCTCCCTGTGCTCCCACCCCCTATTTTTGTTATTATCAAAAAACTTCTCTTAAT
TTCTTTGTTTTTTAGCTTCTTTTAAGTCACCTCTAACAATGAAATTGTGTAGATTCAAAAATAGAATTAA
TTCGTAATAAAAAGTCGAAAAAAATTGTGCTCCCTCCCCCCATTAATAATAATTCTATCCCAAAATCTAC
ACAATGTTCTGTGTACACTTCTTATGTTTTTTACTTCTGATAAATTTTTTTGAAACATCATAGAAAAAAC
CGCACACAAAATACCTTATCATATGTTACGTTTCAGTTTATGACCGCAATTTTTATTTCTTCGCACGTCT
GGGCCTCTCATGACGTCAAATCATGCTCATCGTGAAAAAGTTTTGGAGTATTTTTGGAATTTTTCAATCA
AGTGAAAGTTTATGAAATTAATTTTCCTGCTTTTGCTTTTTGGGGTTTCCCCTATTGTTTGTCAAGATTT
CGAGGACGGCGTTTTTCTTGCTAAAATCACAAGTATTGATGAGCACGATGCAAGAAAGATCGGAAGAAGG
TTTGGGTTTGAGGCTCAGTGGAAGGTGAGTAGAAGTTGATAATTTGAAAGTGGAGTAGTGTCTATGGGGT
TTTTGCCTTAAATGACAGAATACATTCCCAATATACCAAACATAACTGTTTCTACTAGTCGGCCGTACGG
GCCCTTTCGTCTCGCGCGTTTCGGTGATGACGGTGAAAACCTCTGACACATGCAGCTCCCGGAGACGGTC
ACAGCTTGTCTGTAAGCGGATGCCGGGAGCAGACAAGCCCGTCAGGGCGCGTCAGCGGGTGTTGGCGGGT
GTCGGGGCTGGCTTAACTATGCGGCATCAGAGCAGATTGTACTGAGAGTGCACCATATGCGGTGTGAAAT
ACCGCACAGATGCGTAAGGAGAAAATACCGCATCAGGCGGCCTTAATTAAGGGCCTCGTGATACGCCTAT
TTTTATAGGTTAATGTCATGATAATAATGGTTTCTTAGACGTCAGGTGGCACTTTTCGGGGAAATGTGCG
CGGAACCCCTATTTGTTTATTTTTCTAAATACATTCAAATATGTATCCGCTCATGAGACAATAACCCTGA
TAAATGCTTCAATAATATTGAAAAAGGAAGAGTATGAGTATTCAACATTTCCGTGTCGCCCTTATTCCCT
TTTTTGCGGCATTTTGCCTTCCTGTTTTTGCTCACCCAGAAACGCTGGTGAAAGTAAAAGATGCTGAAGA
TCAGTTGGGTGCACGAGTGGGTTACATCGAACTGGATCTCAACAGCGGTAAGATCCTTGAGAGTTTTCGC
CCCGAAGAACGTTTTCCAATGATGAGCACTTTTAAAGTTCTGCTATGTGGCGCGGTATTATCCCGTATTG
ACGCCGGGCAAGAGCAACTCGGTCGCCGCATACACTATTCTCAGAATGACTTGGTTGAGTACTCACCAGT
CACAGAAAAGCATCTTACGGATGGCATGACAGTAAGAGAATTATGCAGTGCTGCCATAACCATGAGTGAT
AACACTGCGGCCAACTTACTTCTGACAACGATCGGAGGACCGAAGGAGCTAACCGCTTTTTTGCACAACA
TGGGGGATCATGTAACTCGCCTTGATCGTTGGGAACCGGAGCTGAATGAAGCCATACCAAACGACGAGCG
TGACACCACGATGCCTGTAGCAATGGCAACAACGTTGCGCAAACTATTAACTGGCGAACTACTTACTCTA
GCTTCCCGGCAACAATTAATAGACTGGATGGAGGCGGATAAAGTTGCAGGACCACTTCTGCGCTCGGCCC
TTCCGGCTGGCTGGTTTATTGCTGATAAATCTGGAGCCGGTGAGCGTGGGTCTCGCGGTATCATTGCAGC
ACTGGGGCCAGATGGTAAGCCCTCCCGTATCGTAGTTATCTACACGACGGGGAGTCAGGCAACTATGGAT
GAACGAAATAGACAGATCGCTGAGATAGGTGCCTCACTGATTAAGCATTGGTAACTGTCAGACCAAGTTT
ACTCATATATACTTTAGATTGATTTAAAACTTCATTTTTAATTTAAAAGGATCTAGGTGAAGATCCTTTT
TGATAATCTCATGACCAAAATCCCTTAACGTGAGTTTTCGTTCCACTGAGCGTCAGACCCCGTAGAAAAG
ATCAAAGGATCTTCTTGAGATCCTTTTTTTCTGCGCGTAATCTGCTGCTTGCAAACAAAAAAACCACCGC
TACCAGCGGTGGTTTGTTTGCCGGATCAAGAGCTACCAACTCTTTTTCCGAAGGTAACTGGCTTCAGCAG
AGCGCAGATACCAAATACTGTTCTTCTAGTGTAGCCGTAGTTAGGCCACCACTTCAAGAACTCTGTAGCA
CCGCCTACATACCTCGCTCTGCTAATCCTGTTACCAGTGGCTGCTGCCAGTGGCGATAAGTCGTGTCTTA
CCGGGTTGGACTCAAGACGATAGTTACCGGATAAGGCGCAGCGGTCGGGCTGAACGGGGGGTTCGTGCAC
ACAGCCCAGCTTGGAGCGAACGACCTACACCGAACTGAGATACCTACAGCGTGAGCTATGAGAAAGCGCC
ACGCTTCCCGAAGGGAGAAAGGCGGACAGGTATCCGGTAAGCGGCAGGGTCGGAACAGGAGAGCGCACGA
GGGAGCTTCCAGGGGGAAACGCCTGGTATCTTTATAGTCCTGTCGGGTTTCGCCACCTCTGACTTGAGCG
TCGATTTTTGTGATGCTCGTCAGGGGGGCGGAGCCTATGGAAAAACGCCAGCAACGCGGCCTTTTTACGG
TTCCTGGCCTTTTGCTGGCCTTTTGCTCACATGTTCTTTCCTGCGTTATCCCCTGATTCTGTGGATAACC
GTATTACCGCCTTTGAGTGAGCTGATACCGCTCGCCGCAGCCGAACGACCGAGCGCAGCGAGTCAGTGAG
CGAGGAAGCGGAAGAGCGCCCAATACGCAAACCGCCTCTCCCCGCGCGTTGGCCGATTCATTAATGCAGC
TGGCACGACAGGTTTCCCGACTGGAAAGCGGGCAGTGAGCGCAACGCAATTAATGTGAGTTAGCTCACTC
ATTAGGCACCCCAGGCTTTACACTTTATGCTTCCGGCTCGTATGTTGTGTGGAATTGTGAGCGGATAACA
ATTTCACACAGGAAACAGCT
